Addgene plasmid #169822: pMXS-IRES-BLAST flag-CAD S1859E
Purpose: Expresses C-terminal flag-tagged CAD with mutation of reported S6K phosphorylation site
Depositing lab: Richard Possemato. Depositing organization: NYU Grossman School of Medicine. Publication: Allosteric regulation of CAD modulates de novo pyrimidine synthesis during the cell cycle. Shin J, Mir H, Khurram MA, Fujihara KM, Dynlacht BD, Cardozo TJ, Possemato R. Nat Metab. 2023 Feb 6. doi: 10.1038/s42255-023-00735-9. PubMed 36747088.
Backbone
  Vector backbone: pMXS-IRES-BLAST
  Backbone size w/o insert (bp): 5600
  Total vector size (bp): 12300
  Vector type: Mammalian Expression, Retroviral
  Selectable markers: Blasticidin
Growth in bacteria
  Bacterial resistance: Ampicillin, 100 μg/mL
  Growth temperature: 37°C
  Growth strain: NEB Stable
  Copy number: High Copy
Gene/Insert
  Gene/Insert name: CAD (alt name: carbamoyl-phosphate synthetase 2, aspartate transcarbamylase, and dihydroorotase)
  Species: H. sapiens (human)
  Insert size (bp): 6700
  Mutation: S1859E; TCCC -> AGTC silent mutations at nt527-530 eliminating PAM site for sgRNA target sequence 5’-ATTGGGGTCCAAGAATGGCA-3’
  GenBank ID: BC065510.1
  Entrez Gene: CAD (a.k.a. CDG1Z, DEE50, EIEE50, GATD4)
  Tag / fusion protein: Flag tag (C terminal on insert)
Terms and licenses: Academic/Nonprofit Terms; Industry Terms: Not Available to Industry
How to cite: pMXS-IRES-BLAST flag-CAD S1859E was a gift from Richard Possemato (Addgene plasmid # 169822 ; http://n2t.net/addgene:169822 ; RRID:Addgene_169822)
