[The description below was written by a language model from this plasmid's Addgene catalogue record and pLannotate feature annotations shown in this document.]
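Description:
pMXS-IRES-BLAST flag-CAD S1859E is a Moloney murine leukemia virus-based retroviral expression plasmid of about 12.3 kb, built on the pMXS-IRES-BLAST backbone for stable gene delivery into mammalian cells. In bacteria it is maintained through a high-copy ColE1/pUC-type origin and selected with ampicillin via the β-lactamase gene and its own promoter. The viral portion comprises a 5' MMLV LTR, the Ψ packaging signal extended into a truncated gag lacking its start codon, a pol-derived region carrying the splice acceptor, and a 3' LTR. These elements allow the transcript to be packaged when the viral proteins are supplied in trans by a packaging system. No separate internal promoter is annotated, so expression of the payload presumably comes from the 5' LTR.

The insert is the roughly 6.7 kb human CAD cDNA, encoding the multifunctional enzyme that carries the glutamine amidotransferase, carbamoyl-phosphate synthetase, aspartate transcarbamylase and dihydroorotase activities of de novo pyrimidine synthesis. The record lists a C-terminal Flag tag, although the tag is not separately annotated in the feature table. The coding sequence carries S1859E, a glutamate substitution at the reported S6K phosphorylation site. It also has silent changes that remove the PAM for a CAD-targeting sgRNA, which should make the cDNA resistant to Cas9 cutting by that guide. Downstream, an EMCV IRES links the blasticidin S deaminase gene to the same transcript, so blasticidin selection enriches for cells expressing the CAD mutant. The construct suits expression of this phosphosite variant in cells, including ones where endogenous CAD has been disrupted with that guide, to study how CAD regulation affects pyrimidine synthesis.
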