Features (pLannotate 1.2.2; 15 found; start..end, strand, type, name):
     72..534     +  misc_feature   IRES: internal ribosome entry site (IRES) of the encephalomyocarditis virus (EMCV)
    554..943     +  CDS            BSD: blasticidin S deaminase; Aspergillus terreus BSD; confers resistance to blasticidin
    992..1113    +  LTR            3' LTR (ΔU3) (fragment): self-inactivating 3' long terminal repeat (LTR) from Moloney murine leukemia virus
   1114..1583    +  LTR            LTR: long terminal repeat from Moloney murine leukemia virus
   1649..1701    -  CDS            lacI (fragment): lac repressor; lacI; The lac repressor binds to the lac operator to inhibit transcription in E. coli. This inhibition can be relieved by adding lactose or isopropyl-β-D-thiogalactopyranoside (IPTG).
   1884..2472    -  rep_origin     ori: high-copy-number ColE1/pMB1/pBR322/pUC origin of replication
   2636..3496    -  CDS            AmpR: β-lactamase; bla; confers resistance to ampicillin, carbenicillin, and related antibiotics
   3497..3601    -  promoter       AmpR promoter: bla
   3631..4224    +  LTR            LTR: long terminal repeat from Moloney murine leukemia virus
   4287..4486    +  misc_feature   MMLV Ψ: packaging signal of Moloney murine leukemia virus (MMLV)
   4538..4626    +  misc_feature   MESV Ψ (fragment): packaging signal of murine embryonic stem cell virus
   4703..5119    +  CDS            gag (truncated): truncated Moloney murine leukemia virus (MMLV) gag gene lacking the start codon
   5129..5503    +  misc_feature   pol region: Moloney murine leukemia virus (MMLV) pol region containing the splice acceptor site
   5532..12206   +  CDS            CAD: PYR1_HUMAN - Experimental evidence at protein level: Swiss-Prot protein existence level 1. This protein is a 'fusion' protein encoding four enzymatic activities of the pyrimidine pathway (GATase, CPSase, ATCase and DHOase). From Homo sapiens (Human).
  12296..12335   +  misc_feature   IRES (fragment): internal ribosome entry site (IRES) of the encephalomyocarditis virus (EMCV)
>Addgene plasmid #169822 | pMXS-IRES-BLAST flag-CAD S1859E | addgene full sequence | sequence record 332631 | Addgene NGS Result
CGCTTGGAATAAGGCCGGTGTGCGTTTGTCTATATGTTATTTTCCACCATATTGCCGTCTTTTGGCAATG
TGAGGGCCCGGAAACCTGGCCCTGTCTTCTTGACGAGCATTCCTAGGGGTCTTTCCCCTCTCGCCAAAGG
AATGCAAGGTCTGTTGAATGTCGTGAAGGAAGCAGTTCCTCTGGAAGCTTCTTGAAGACAAACAACGTCT
GTAGCGACCCTTTGCAGGCAGCGGAACCCCCCACCTGGCGACAGGTGCCTCTGCGGCCAAAAGCCACGTG
TATAAGATACACCTGCAAAGGCGGCACAACCCCAGTGCCACGTTGTGAGTTGGATAGTTGTGGAAAGAGT
CAAATGGCTCTCCTCAAGCGTATTCAACAAGGGGCTGAAGGATGCCCAGAAGGTACCCCATTGTATGGGA
TCTGATCTGGGGCCTCGGTGCACATGCTTTACATGTGTTTAGTCGAGGTTAAAAAAACGTCTAGGCCCCC
CGAACCACGGGGACGTGGTTTTCCTTTGAAAAACACGATGATAATATGGCCACAACCATGGTTCCTTTGT
CTCAAGAAGAATCCACCCTCATTGAAAGAGCAACGGCTACAATCAACAGCATCCCCATCTCTGAAGACTA
CAGCGTCGCCAGCGCAGCTCTCTCTAGCGACGGCCGCATCTTCACTGGTGTCAATGTATATCATTTTACT
GGGGGACCTTGTGCAGAACTCGTGGTGCTGGGCACTGCTGCTGCTGCGGCAGCTGGCAACCTGACTTGTA
TCGTCGCGATCGGAAATGAGAACAGGGGCATCTTGAGCCCCTGCGGACGGTGCCGACAGGTGCTTCTCGA
TCTGCATCCTGGGATCAAAGCCATAGTGAAGGACAGTGATGGACAGCCGACGGCAGTTGGGATTCGTGAA
TTGCTGCCCTCTGGTTATGTGTGGGAGGGCTAAGTCGACGATAAAATAAAAGATTTTATTTAGTCTCCAG
AAAAAGGGGGGAATGAAAGACCCCACCTGTAGGTTTGGCAAGCTAGCTTAAGTAACGCCATTTTGCAAGG
CATGGAAAAATACATAACTGAGAATAGAGAAGTTCAGATCAAGGTCAGGAACAGATGGAACAGCTGAATA
TGGGCCAAACAGGATATCTGTGGTAAGCAGTTCCTGCCCCGGCTCAGGGCCAAGAACAGATGGAACAGCT
GAATATGGGCCAAACAGGATATCTGTGGTAAGCAGTTCCTGCCCCGGCTCAGGGCCAAGAACAGATGGTC
CCCAGATGCGGTCCAGCCCTCAGCAGTTTCTAGAGAACCATCAGATGTTTCCAGGGTGCCCCAAGGACCT
GAAATGACCCTGTGCCTTATTTGAACTAACCAATCAGTTCGCTTCTCGCTTCTGTTCGCGCGCTTCTGCT
CCCCGAGCTCAATAAAAGAGCCCACAACCCCTCACTCGGGGCGCCAGTCCTCCGATTGACTGAGTCGCCC
GGGTACCCGTGTATCCAATAAACCCTCTTGCAGTTGCATCCGACTTGTGGTCTCGCTGTTCCTTGGGAGG
GTCTCCTCTGAGTGATTGACTACCCGTCAGCGGGGGTCTTTCACATGCAGCATGTATCAAAATTAATTTG
GTTTTTTTTCTTAAGTATTTACATTAAATGGCCATAGTTGCATTAATGAATCGGCCAACGCGCGGGGAGA
GGCGGTTTGCGTATTGGGCGCTCTTCCGCTTCCTCGCTCACTGACTCGCTGCGCTCGGTCGTTCGGCTGC
GGCGAGCGGTATCAGCTCACTCAAAGGCGGTAATACGGTTATCCACAGAATCAGGGGATAACGCAGGAAA
GAACATGTGAGCAAAAGGCCAGCAAAAGGCCAGGAACCGTAAAAAGGCCGCGTTGCTGGCGTTTTTCCAT
AGGCTCCGCCCCCCTGACGAGCATCACAAAAATCGACGCTCAAGTCAGAGGTGGCGAAACCCGACAGGAC
TATAAAGATACCAGGCGTTTCCCCCTGGAAGCTCCCTCGTGCGCTCTCCTGTTCCGACCCTGCCGCTTAC
CGGATACCTGTCCGCCTTTCTCCCTTCGGGAAGCGTGGCGCTTTCTCATAGCTCACGCTGTAGGTATCTC
AGTTCGGTGTAGGTCGTTCGCTCCAAGCTGGGCTGTGTGCACGAACCCCCCGTTCAGCCCGACCGCTGCG
CCTTATCCGGTAACTATCGTCTTGAGTCCAACCCGGTAAGACACGACTTATCGCCACTGGCAGCAGCCAC
TGGTAACAGGATTAGCAGAGCGAGGTATGTAGGCGGTGCTACAGAGTTCTTGAAGTGGTGGCCTAACTAC
GGCTACACTAGAAGAACAGTATTTGGTATCTGCGCTCTGCTGAAGCCAGTTACCTTCGGAAAAAGAGTTG
GTAGCTCTTGATCCGGCAAACAAACCACCGCTGGTAGCGGTGGTTTTTTTGTTTGCAAGCAGCAGATTAC
GCGCAGAAAAAAAGGATCTCAAGAAGATCCTTTGATCTTTTCTACGGGGTCTGACGCTCAGTGGAACGAA
AACTCACGTTAAGGGATTTTGGTCATGAGATTATCAAAAAGGATCTTCACCTAGATCCTTTTGCGGCCGG
CCGCAAATCAATCTAAAGTATATATGAGTAAACTTGGTCTGACAGTTACCAATGCTTAATCAGTGAGGCA
CCTATCTCAGCGATCTGTCTATTTCGTTCATCCATAGTTGCCTGACTCCCCGTCGTGTAGATAACTACGA
TACGGGAGGGCTTACCATCTGGCCCCAGTGCTGCAATGATACCGCGAGACCCACGCTCACCGGCTCCAGA
TTTATCAGCAATAAACCAGCCAGCCGGAAGGGCCGAGCGCAGAAGTGGTCCTGCAACTTTATCCGCCTCC
ATCCAGTCTATTAATTGTTGCCGGGAAGCTAGAGTAAGTAGTTCGCCAGTTAATAGTTTGCGCAACGTTG
TTGCCATTGCTACAGGCATCGTGGTGTCACGCTCGTCGTTTGGTATGGCTTCATTCAGCTCCGGTTCCCA
ACGATCAAGGCGAGTTACATGATCCCCCATGTTGTGCAAAAAAGCGGTTAGCTCCTTCGGTCCTCCGATC
GTTGTCAGAAGTAAGTTGGCCGCAGTGTTATCACTCATGGTTATGGCAGCACTGCATAATTCTCTTACTG
TCATGCCATCCGTAAGATGCTTTTCTGTGACTGGTGAGTACTCAACCAAGTCATTCTGAGAATAGTGTAT
GCGGCGACCGAGTTGCTCTTGCCCGGCGTCAATACGGGATAATACCGCGCCACATAGCAGAACTTTAAAA
GTGCTCATCATTGGAAAACGTTCTTCGGGGCGAAAACTCTCAAGGATCTTACCGCTGTTGAGATCCAGTT
CGATGTAACCCACTCGTGCACCCAACTGATCTTCAGCATCTTTTACTTTCACCAGCGTTTCTGGGTGAGC
AAAAACAGGAAGGCAAAATGCCGCAAAAAAGGGAATAAGGGCGACACGGAAATGTTGAATACTCATACTC
TTCCTTTTTCAATATTATTGAAGCATTTATCAGGGTTATTGTCTCATGAGCGGATACATATTTGAATGTA
TTTAGAAAAATAAACAAATAGGGGTTCCGCGCACATTTCCCCGAAAAGTGCCACCTGCATAATGAAAGAC
CCCACCTGTAGGTTTGGCAAGCTAGCTTAAGTAACGCCATTTTGCAAGGCATGGAAAAATACATAACTGA
GAATAGAAAAGTTCAGATCAAGGTCAGGAACAGATGGAACAGCTGAATATGGGCCAAACAGGATATCTGT
GGTAAGCAGTTCCTGCCCCGGCTCAGGGCCAAGAACAGATGGAACAGCTGAATATGGGCCAAACAGGATA
TCTGTGGTAAGCAGTTCCTGCCCCGGCTCAGGGCCAAGAACAGATGGTCCCCAGATGCGGTCCAGCCCTC
AGCAGTTTCTAGAGAACCATCAGATGTTTCCAGGGTGCCCCAAGGACCTGAAATGACCCTGTGCCTTATT
TGAACTAACCAATCAGTTCGCTTCTCGCTTCTGTTCGCGCGCTTCTGCTCCCCGAGCTCAATAAAAGAGC
CCACAACCCCTCACTCGGCGCGCCAGTCCTCCGATTGACTGAGTCGCCCGGGTACCCGTGTATCCAATAA
ACCCTCTTGCAGTTGCATCCGACTTGTGGTCTCGCTGTTCCTTGGGAGGGTCTCCTCTGAGTGATTGACT
ACCCGTCAGCGGGGGTCTTTCATTTGGGGGCTCGTCCGGGATCGGGAGACCCCTGCCCAGGGACCACCGA
CCCACCACCGGGAGGTAAGCTGGCCAGCAACTTATCTGTGTCTGTCCGATTGTCTAGTGTCTATGACTGA
TTTTATGCGCCTGCGTCGGTACTAGTTAGCTAACTAGCTCTGTATCTGGCGGACCCGTGGTGGAACTGAC
GAGTTCGGAACACCCGGCCGCAACCCTGGGAGACGTCCCAGGGACTTCGGGGGCCGTTTTTGTGGCCCGA
CCTGAGTCCAAAAATCCCGATCGTTTTGGACTCTTTGGTGCACCCCCCTAATAGGAGGGATATGTGGTTC
TGGTAGGAGACGAGAACCTAAAACAGTTCCCGCCTCCGTCTGAATTTTTGCTTTCGGTTTGGGACCGAAG
CCGCGCCGCGCGTCTTGTCTGCTGCAGCATCGTTCTGTGTTGTCTCTGTCTGACTGTGTTTCTGTATTTG
TCTGAAAATTAGGGCCAGACTGTTACCACTCCCTTAAGTTTGACCTTAGGTCACTGGAAAGATGTCGAGC
GGATCGCTCACAACCAGTCGGTAGATGTCAAGAAGAGACGTTGGGTTACCTTCTGCTCTGCAGAATGGCC
AACCTTTAACGTCGGATGGCCGCGAGACGGCACCTTTAACCGAGACCTCATCACCCAGGTTAAGATCAAG
GTCTTTTCACCTGGCCCGCATGGACACCCAGACCAGGTCCCCTACATCGTGACCTGGGAAGCCTTGGCTT
TTGACCCCCCTCCCTGGGTCAAGCCCTTTGTACACCCTAAGCCTCCGCCTCCTCTTCCTCCATCCGCCCC
GTCTCTCCCCCTTGAACCTCCTCGTTCGACCCCGCCTCGATCCTCCCTTTATCCAGCCCTCACTCCTTCT
CTAGGCGCCCCCATATGGCCATATGAGATCTTATATGGGGCACCCCCGCCCCTTGTAAACTTCCCTGACC
CTGACATGACAAGAGTTACTAACAGCCCCTCTCTCCAAGCTCACTTACAGGCTCTCTACTTAGTCCAGCA
CGAAGTCTGGAGACCTCTGGCGGCAGCCTACCAAGAACAACTGGACCGACCGGTGGTACCTCACCCTTAC
CGAGTCGGCGACACAGTGTGGGTCCGCCGACACCAGACTAAGAACCTAGAACCTCGCTGGAAAGGACCTT
ACACAGTCCTGCTGACCACCCCCACCGCCCTCAAAGTAGACGGCATCGCAGCTTGGATACACGCCGCCCA
CGTGAAGGCTGCCGACCCCGGGGGTGGACCATCCTCTAGACTGCCGGATCTAGCTAGTTAATTAAGGATC
CATGGCGGCCCTAGTGTTGGAGGACGGGTCGGTCCTGCGGGGCCAGCCCTTTGGGGCCGCCGTGTCGACT
GCCGGGGAAGTGGTGTTTCAAACCGGCATGGTCGGCTACCCCGAGGCCCTCACTGATCCCTCCTACAAGG
CACAGATCTTAGTGCTCACCTATCCTCTGATCGGCAACTATGGCATCCCCCCAGATGAAATGGATGAGTT
CGGTCTCTGCAAGTGGTTTGAATCCTCGGGCATCCACGTAGCAGCACTGGTAGTGGGAGAGTGCTGTCCT
ACTCCCAGCCACTGGAGTGCCACCCGCACCCTGCATGAGTGGCTGCAGCAGCATGGCATCCCTGGCTTGC
AAGGAGTAGACACTCGGGAGCTGACCAAGAAGTTGCGGGAACAGGGGTCTCTGCTGGGGAAGCTGGTCCA
GAATGGAACAGAACCTTCAAGTCTGCCATTCTTGGACCCCAATGCCCGCCCCCTGGTACCAGAGGTCTCC
ATTAAGACTCCACGGGTATTCAATACAGGGGGTGCCCCTCGGATCCTTGCTTTGGACTGTGGCCTCAAGT
ATAATCAGATCCGATGCCTCTGCCAGCGTGGGGCTGAGGTCACTGTGGTACCCTGGGACCATGCACTAGA
CAGCCAAGAGTATGAGGGTCTCTTCTTAAGTAATGGGCCTGGTGACCCTGCCTCCTATCCCAGTGTCGTA
TCCACACTGAGCCGTGTTTTATCTGAGCCTAATCCCCGACCTGTCTTTGGGATCTGCCTGGGACACCAGC
TATTGGCCTTAGCCATTGGGGCCAAGACTTACAAGATGAGATATGGGAACCGAGGCCATAACCAGCCCTG
CTTGTTGGTGGGCTCTGGGCGCTGCTTTCTGACATCCCAGAACCATGGGTTTGCTGTGGAGACAGACTCA
CTGCCAGCAGACTGGGCTCCTCTCTTCACCAACGCCAATGATGGTTCCAATGAAGGCATTGTGCACAACA
GCTTGCCTTTCTTCAGTGTCCAGTTTCACCCAGAGCACCAAGCTGGCCCTTCAGATATGGAACTGCTTTT
CGATATCTTTCTGGAAACTGTGAAAGAGGCCACAGCTGGGAACCCTGGGGGCCAGACAGTTAGAGAGCGG
CTGACTGAGCGCCTCTGTCCCCCTGGGATTCCCACTCCCGGCTCTGGACTTCCACCACCACGAAAGGTTC
TGATCCTGGGCTCAGGGGGCCTCTCCATTGGCCAAGCTGGAGAATTTGACTACTCGGGCTCTCAGGCAAT
TAAGGCCCTGAAGGAGGAAAACATCCAGACGTTGCTGATCAACCCCAATATTGCCACAGTGCAGACCTCC
CAGGGGCTGGCCGACAAGGTCTATTTTCTTCCCATAACACCTCATTATGTAACCCAGGTGATACGTAATG
AACGCCCCGATGGTGTGTTACTGACTTTTGGGGGCCAGACTGCTCTGAACTGTGGTGTGGAGCTGACCAA
GGCCGGGGTGCTGGCTCGGTATGGGGTCCGGGTCCTGGGCACACCAGTGGAGACCATTGAGCTGACCGAG
GATCGACGGGCCTTTGCTGCCAGAATGGCAGAGATCGGAGAGCATGTGGCCCCGAGCGAGGCAGCAAATT
CTCTTGAACAGGCCCAGGCAGCCGCTGAACGGCTGGGGTACCCTGTGCTAGTGCGTGCAGCCTTTGCCCT
GGGTGGCCTGGGCTCTGGCTTTGCCTCTAACAGGGAGGAGCTCTCTGCTCTCGTGGCCCCAGCTTTTGCC
CATACCAGCCAAGTGCTAGTAGACAAGTCTCTGAAGGGATGGAAGGAGATTGAGTACGAGGTGGTGAGAG
ACGCCTATGGCAACTGTGTCACGGTGTGTAACATGGAGAACTTGGACCCACTGGGCATCCACACTGGTGA
GTCCATAGTGGTGGCCCCTAGCCAGACACTGAATGACAGGGAGTATCAGCTCCTGAGGCAGACAGCTATC
AAGGTGACCCAGCACCTGGGAATTGTTGGGGAGTGCAATGTGCAGTATGCCTTGAACCCTGAGTCTGAGC
AGTATTACATCATTGAAGTGAATGCCAGGCTCTCTCGCAGCTCTGCCCTGGCCAGTAAGGCCACAGGTTA
TCCACTGGCTTATGTGGCAGCCAAGCTAGCATTGGGCATCCCTTTGCCTGAGCTCAGGAACTCTGTGACA
GGGGGTACAGCAGCCTTTGAACCCAGCGTGGATTATTGTGTGGTGAAGATTCCTCGATGGGACCTTAGCA
AGTTCCTGCGAGTCAGCACAAAGATTGGGAGCTGCATGAAGAGCGTTGGTGAAGTCATGGGCATTGGGCG
TTCATTTGAGGAGGCCTTCCAGAAGGCCCTGCGCATGGTGGATGAGAACTGTGTGGGCTTTGATCACACA
GTGAAACCAGTCAGCGATATGGAGTTGGAGACTCCAACAGATAAGCGGATTTTTGTGGTGGCAGCTGCTT
TGTGGGCTGGTTATTCAGTGGACCGCCTGTATGAGCTCACACGCATCGACCGCTGGTTCCTGCACCGAAT
GAAGCGTATCATCGCACATGCCCAGCTGCTAGAACAACACCGTGGACAGCCTTTGCCGCCAGACCTGCTG
CAACAGGCCAAGTGTCTTGGCTTCTCAGACAAACAGATTGCCCTTGCAGTTCTGAGCACAGAGCTGGCTG
TTCGCAAGCTGCGTCAGGAACTGGGGATCTGTCCAGCAGTGAAACAGATTGACACAGTTGCAGCTGAGTG
GCCAGCCCAGACAAATTACCTATACCTAACGTATTGGGGCACCACCCATGACCTCACCTTTCGAACACCT
CATGTCCTAGTCCTTGGCTCTGGCGTCTACCGTATTGGCTCTAGCGTTGAATTTGACTGGTGTGCTGTAG
GCTGCATCCAGCAGCTCCGAAAGATGGGATATAAGACCATCATGGTGAACTATAACCCAGAGACAGTCAG
CACCGACTATGACATGTGTGATCGACTCTACTTTGATGAGATCTCTTTTGAGGTGGTGATGGACATCTAT
GAGCTCGAGAACCCTGAAGGTGTGATCCTATCCATGGGTGGACAGCTGCCCAACAACATGGCCATGGCGT
TGCATCGGCAGCAGTGCCGGGTGCTGGGCACCTCCCCTGAAGCCATTGACTCGGCTGAGAACCGTTTCAA
GTTTTCCCGGCTCCTTGACACCATTGGTATCAGCCAGCCTCAGTGGAGGGAGCTCAGTGACCTCGAGTCT
GCTCGCCAATTCTGCCAGACCGTGGGGTACCCCTGTGTGGTGCGCCCCTCCTATGTGCTGAGCGGTGCTG
CTATGAATGTGGCCTACACGGATGGAGACCTGGAGCGCTTCCTGAGCAGCGCAGCAGCCGTCTCCAAAGA
GCATCCCGTGGTCATCTCCAAGTTCATCCAGGAGGCTAAGGAGATTGACGTGGATGCCGTGGCCTCTGAT
GGTGTGGTGGCAGCCATCGCCATCTCTGAGCATGTGGAGAATGCAGGTGTGCATTCAGGTGATGCGACGC
TGGTGACCCCCCCACAAGATATCACTGCCAAAACCCTGGAGCGGATCAAAGCCATTGTGCATGCTGTGGG
CCAGGAGCTACAGGTCACAGGACCCTTCAATCTGCAGCTCATTGCCAAGGATGACCAGCTGAAAGTTATT
GAATGCAACGTACGTGTCTCTCGCTCCTTCCCCTTCGTTTCCAAGACACTGGGTGTGGACCTAGTAGCCT
TGGCCACGCGGGTCATCATGGGGGAAGAAGTGGAACCTGTGGGGCTAATGACTGGTTCTGGAGTTGTGGG
AGTAAAGGTGCCTCAGTTCTCCTTCTCCCGCTTGGCGGGTGCTGACGTGGTGTTGGGTGTGGAAATGACC
AGTACTGGGGAGGTGGCCGGCTTTGGGGAGAGCCGCTGTGAGGCATACCTCAAGGCCATGCTAAGCACTG
GCTTTAAGATCCCCAAGAAGAATATCCTGCTGACCATTGGCAGCTATAAGAACAAAAGCGAGCTGCTCCC
AACTGTGCGGCTACTGGAGAGCCTGGGCTACAGCCTCTATGCCAGTCTCGGCACAGCTGACTTCTACACT
GAGCATGGCGTCAAGGTAACAGCTGTGGACTGGCACTTTGAGGAGGCTGTGGATGGTGAGTGCCCACCAC
AGCGGAGCATCCTGGAGCAGCTAGCTGAGAAAAACTTTGAGCTGGTGATTAACCTGTCAATGCGTGGAGC
TGGGGGCCGGCGTCTCTCTTCCTTTGTCACCAAGGGCTACCGCACCCGACGCTTGGCCGCTGACTTCTCC
GTGCCCCTAATCATCGATATCAAGTGCACCAAACTCTTTGTGGAGGCCCTAGGCCAGATCGGGCCAGCCC
CTCCTTTGAAGGTGCATGTTGACTGTATGACCTCCCAAAAGCTTGTGCGACTGCCGGGATTGATTGATGT
CCATGTGCACCTGCGGGAACCAGGTGGGACACATAAGGAGGACTTTGCTTCAGGCACAGCCGCTGCCCTG
GCTGGGGGTATCACCATGGTGTGTGCCATGCCTAATACCCGGCCCCCCATCATTGACGCCCCTGCTCTGG
CCCTGGCCCAGAAGCTGGCAGAGGCTGGCGCCCGGTGCGACTTTGCGCTATTCCTTGGGGCCTCGTCTGA
AAATGCAGGAACCTTGGGCACCGTGGCCGGGTCTGCAGCCGGGCTGAAGCTTTACCTCAATGAGACCTTC
TCTGAGCTGCGGCTGGACAGCGTGGTCCAGTGGATGGAGCATTTCGAGACATGGCCCTCCCACCTCCCCA
TTGTGGCTCACGCGGAGCAGCAAACCGTGGCTGCTGTCCTCATGGTGGCTCAGCTCACTCAGCGCTCAGT
GCACATATGTCACGTGGCACGGAAGGAGGAGATCCTGCTAATTAAAGCTGCAAAGGCACGGGGCTTGCCA
GTGACCTGCGAGGTGGCTCCCCACCACCTGTTCCTAAGCCATGATGACCTGGAGCGCCTGGGGCCTGGGA
AGGGGGAGGTCCGGCCTGAGCTTGGCTCCCGCCAGGATGTGGAAGCCCTGTGGGAGAACATGGCTGTCAT
CGACTGCTTTGCCTCAGACCATGCTCCCCATACCTTGGAGGAGAAGTGTGGGTCCAGGCCCCCACCTGGG
TTCCCAGGGTTAGAGACCATGCTGCCACTACTCCTGACGGCTGTAAGCGAGGGCCGGCTCAGCCTGGACG
ACCTGCTGCAGCGATTGCACCACAATCCTCGGCGCATCTTTCACCTGCCTCCGCAGGAGGACACCTATGT
GGAGGTGGATCTGGAGCATGAGTGGACAATTCCCAGCCACATGCCCTTCTCCAAGGCCCACTGGACACCT
TTTGAAGGGCAGAAAGTGAAGGGCACCGTCCGCCGTGTGGTCCTGCGAGGGGAGGTTGCCTATATCGATG
GGCAGGTTCTGGTACCCCCGGGCTATGGACAGGATGTACGGAAGTGGCCACAGGGGGCTGTTCCTCAGCT
CCCACCCTCAGCCCCTGCCACTAGTGAGATGACCACGACACCTGAAAGACCCCGCCGTGGCATCCCAGGG
CTTCCTGATGGCCGCTTCCATCTGCCGCCCCGAATCCATCGAGCCGAAGACCCAGGTTTGCCAGCTGAGG
AGCCAAAGGAGAAGTCCTCTCGGAAGGTAGCCGAGCCAGAGCTGATGGGAACCCCTGATGGCACCTGCTA
CCCTCCACCACCAGTACCGAGACAGGCATCTCCCCAGAACCTGGGGACCCCTGGCTTGCTGCACCCCCAG
ACCTCACCCCTGCTGCACTCATTAGTGGGCCAACATATCCTGTCCGTCCAGCAGTTCACCAAGGATCAGA
TGTCTCACCTGTTCAATGTGGCACACACACTGCGTATGATGGTGCAGAAGGAGCGGAGCCTCGACATCCT
GAAGGGGAAGGTCATGGCCTCCATGTTCTATGAAGTGAGCACACGGACCAGCAGCTCCTTTGCAGCAGCC
ATGGCCCGGCTGGGAGGTGCTGTGCTCAGCTTCTCGGAAGCCACATCGTCCGTCCAGAAGGGCGAATCCC
TGGCTGACTCCGTGCAGACCATGAGCTGCTATGCCGACGTCGTCGTGCTCCGGCACCCCCAGCCTGGAGC
AGTGGAGCTGGCCGCCAAGCACTGCCGGAGGCCAGTGATCAATGCTGGGGATGGGGTCGGAGAGCACCCC
ACCCAGGCCCTGCTGGACATCTTCACCATCCGTGAGGAGCTGGGAACTGTCAATGGCATGACGATCACGA
TGGTGGGTGACCTGAAGCACGGACGCACAGTACATTCCCTGGCCTGCCTGCTCACCCAGTATCGTGTCAG
CCTGCGCTACGTGGCACCTCCCAGCCTGCGCATGCCACCCACTGTGCGGGCCTTCGTGGCCTCCCGCGGC
ACCAAGCAGGAGGAATTCGAGAGCATTGAGGAGGCGCTGCCTGACACTGATGTGCTCTACATGACTCGAA
TCCAGAAGGAACGATTTGGCTCTACCCAGGAGTACGAAGCTTGCTTTGGTCAGTTCATCCTCACTCCCCA
CATCATGACCCGGGCCAAGAAGAAGATGGTGGTGATGCACCCGATGCCCCGTGTCAACGAGATAAGCGTG
GAAGTGGACTCGGATCCCCGCGCAGCCTACTTCCGCCAGGCTGAGAACGGCATGTACATCCGCATGGCTC
TGTTAGCCACCGTGCTGGGCCGTTTCGACTACAAAGACGATGACGACAAGTAGGAATTCCTGCAGGCCTC
GAGGGCCGGCGCGCCGCGGCCGCTACGTAAATTCCGCCCCCCCCCCCCCTCTCCCTCCCCCCCCCCTAAC
GTTACTGGCCGAAGC
